>Addgene plasmid #91301 | pHH0103_GAS7-1/1 | addgene full sequence | sequence record 191132 | Addgene NGS Result
CACCATCACCATCACCATTCCAGCGGTAAGCTTATGTCCCCTATACTAGGTTATTGGAAAATTAAGGGCC
TTGTGCAACCCACTCGACTTCTTTTGGAATATCTTGAAGAAAAATATGAAGAGCATTTGTATGAGCGCGA
TGAAGGTGATAAATGGCGAAACAAAAAGTTTGAATTGGGTTTGGAGTTTCCCAATCTTCCTTATTATATT
GATGGTGATGTTAAATTAACACAGTCTATGGCCATCATACGTTATATAGCTGACAAGCACAACATGTTGG
GTGGTTGTCCAAAAGAGCGTGCAGAGATTTCAATGCTTGAAGGAGCGGTTTTGGATATTAGATACGGTGT
TTCGAGAATTGCATATAGTAAAGACTTTGAAACTCTCAAAGTTGATTTTCTTAGCAAGCTACCTGAAATG
CTGAAAATGTTCGAAGATCGTTTATGTCATAAAACATATTTAAATGGTGATCATGTAACCCATCCTGACT
TCATGTTGTATGACGCTCTTGATGTTGTTTTATACATGGACCCAATGTGCCTGGATGCGTTCCCAAAATT
AGTTTGTTTTAAAAAACGTATTGAAGCTATCCCACAAATTGATAAGTACTTGAAATCCAGCAAGTATATA
GCATGGCCTTTGCAGGGCTGGCAAGCCACGTTTGGTGGTGGCGACCATCCTCCAAAATCGGATCTGGAAG
TTCTGTTCCAGGGGCCCCTGTCCAGCGGTCTGGTTCCGCGTGGTTCCGGTACCGCGGCCCAGCCGGCCAT
GAGTGGTGCCCGTTGTCGTACGCTGTATCCGTTTTCGGGTGAACGTCATGGTCAAGGTCTGCGCTTTGCT
GCTGGTGAACTGATTACCCTGCTGCAGGTCCCGGATGGCGGTTGGTGGGAAGGCGAAAAAGAAGACGGCC
TGCGTGGTTGGTTTCCGGCGAGCTATGTGCAACTGCTGGAAAAACCGGGTATGGTTCCGGCGGCCGCATA
[142 nt withheld, positions 981-1122]
C
[98 nt withheld, positions 1124-1221]
AGTTTGTACTGGTGACGAAACTCAGTGTCTAGCTAGAGTGGC
[149 nt withheld, positions 1264-1412]
T
[41 nt withheld, positions 1414-1454]
T
[62 nt withheld, positions 1456-1517]
A
[35 nt withheld, positions 1519-1553]
CCTCCCTCAATCGGTTGAATGTCGCCCTTTTGTCTTTGGCGCTGGTAAACCATATGAA
[86 nt withheld, positions 1612-1697]
T
[54 nt withheld, positions 1699-1752]
CTAGCGCCGCCCTATACCTTGTCTGCCTCCCCGCGTTGCGTCGCGGTGCATGGAGCCGGGCCACCTCGAC
CTGAATGGAAGCCGGCGGCACCTCGCTAACGGATTCACCACTCCAAGAATTGGAGCCAATCAATTCTTGC
GGAGAACTGTGAATGCGCAAACCAACCCTTGGCAGAACATATCCATCGCGTCCGCCATCTCCAGCAGCCG
CACGCGGCGCATCTCGGGCAGCGTTGGGTCCTGGCCACGGGTGCGCATGATCGTGCTCCTGTCGTTGAGG
ACCCGGCTAGGCTGGCGGGGTTGCCTTACTGGTTAGCAGAATGAATCACCGATACGCGAGCGAACGTGAA
GCGACTGCTGCTGCAAAACGTCTGCGACCTGAGCAACAACATGAATGGTCTTCGGTTTCCGTGTTTCGTA
AAGTCTGGAAACGCGGAAGTCAGCGCCCTGCACCATTATGTTCCGGATCTGCATCGCAGGATGCTGCTGG
CTACCCTGTGGAACACCTACATCTGTATTAACGAAGCGCTGGCATTGACCCTGAGTGATTTTTCTCTGGT
CCCGCCGCATCCATACCGCCAGTTGTTTACCCTCACAACGTTCCAGTAACCGGGCATGTTCATCATCAGT
AACCCGTATCGTGAGCATCCTCTCTCGTTTCATCGGTATCATTACCCCCATGAACAGAAATCCCCCTTAC
ACGGAGGCATCAGTGACCAAACAGGAAAAAACCGCCCTTAACATGGCCCGCTTTATCAGAAGCCAGACAT
TAACGCTTCTGGAGAAACTCAACGAGCTGGACGCGGATGAACAGGCAGACATCTGTGAATCGCTTCACGA
CCACGCTGATGAGCTTTACCGCAGGATCCGCGAAATTGTAAGCGTTAATATTTTGTTAAAATTCGCGTTA
AATTTTTGTTAAATCAGCTCATTTTTTAACCAATAGGCCGAAATCGGCAAAATCCCTTATAAATCAAAAG
AATAGACCGAGATAGGGT
[37 nt withheld, positions 2751-2787]
AAAGAACGTGGACTCCAACGTCAAAGG
[49 nt withheld, positions 2815-2863]
T
[91 nt withheld, positions 2865-2955]
G
[124 nt withheld, positions 2957-3080]
CGCGGATCCTGCCTCGCGCGTTTCGGTGATGACGGTGAAAACCTCTGACACATGCAGCTCCCGGAGACGG
TCACAGCTTGTCTGTAAGCGGATGCCGGGAGCAGACAAGCCCGTCAGGGCGCGTCAGCGGGTGTTGGCGG
GTGTCGGGGCGCAGCCATGACCCAGTCACGTAGCGATAGCGGAGTGTATACTGGCTTAACTATGCGGCAT
CAGAGCAGATTGTACTGAGAGTGCACCATATGCGGTGTGAAATACCGCACAGATGCGTAAGGAGAAAATA
CCGCATCAGGCGCTCTTCCGCTTCCTCGCTCACTGACTCGCTGCGCTCGGTCGTTCGGCTGCGGCGAGCG
GTATCAGCTCACTCAAAGGCGGTAATACGGTTATCCACAGAATCAGGGGATAACGCAGGAAAGAACATGT
GAGCAAAAGGCCAGCAAAAGGCCAGGAACCGTAAAAAGGCCGCGTTGCTGGCGTTTTTCCATAGGCTCCG
CCCCCCTGACGAGCATCACAAAAATCGACGCTCAAGTCAGAGGTGGCGAAACCCGACAGGACTATAAAGA
TACCAGGGTTTCCCCCTGGAAGCTCCCTCGTGCGCTCTCCTGTTCCGACCCTGCCGCTTACCGGATACCT
GTCCGCCTTTCTCCCTTCGGGAAGCGTGGCGCTTTCTCATAGCTCACGCTGTAGGTATCTCAGTTCGGTG
TAGGTCGTTCGCTCCAAGCTGGGCTGTGTGCACGAACCCCCCGTTCAGCCCGACCGCTGCGCCTTATCCG
GTAACTATCGTCTTGAGTCCAACCCGGTAAGACACGACTTATCGCCACTGGCAGCAGCCACTGGTAACAG
GATTAGCAGAGCGAGGTATGTAGGCGGTGCTACAGAGTTCTTGAAGTGGTGGCCTAACTACGGCTACACT
AGAAGGACAGTATTTGGTATCTGCGCTCTGCTGAAGCCAGTTACCTTCGGAAAAAGAGTTGGTAGCTCTT
GATCCGGCAAACAAACCACCGCTGGTAGCGGTGGTTTTTTTGTTTGCAAGCAGCAGATTACGCGCAGAAA
AAAAGGATCTCAAGAAGATCCTTTGATCTTTTCTACGGGGTCTGACGCTCAGTGGAACGAAAACTCACGT
TAAGGGATTTTGGTCATGAGATTATCAAAAAGGATCTTCACCTAGATCCTTTTAAATTAAAAATGAAGTT
TTAAATCAATCTAAAGTATATATGAGTAAACTTGGTCTGACAGTTACCAATGCTTAATCAGTGAGGCACC
TATCTCAGCGATCTGTCTATTTCGTTCATCCATAGTTGCCTGACTCCCCGTCGTGTAGATAACTACGATA
CGGGAGGGCTTACCATCTGGCCCCAGTGCTGCAATGATACCGCGAGACCCACGCTCACCGGCTCCAGATT
TATCAGCAATAAACCAGCCAGCCGGAAGGGCCGAGCGCAGAAGTGGTCCTGCAACTTTATCCGCCTCCAT
CCAGTCTATTAATTGTTGCCGGGAAGCTAGAGTAAGTAGTTCGCCAGTTAATAGTTTGCGCAACGTTGTT
GCCATTGCTGCAGGCATCGTGGTGTCACGCTCGTCGTTTGGTATGGCTTCATTCAGCTCCGGTTCCCAAC
GATCAAGGCGAGTTACATGATCCCCCATGTTGTGCAAAAAAGCGGTTAGCTCCTTCGGTCCTCCGATCGT
TGTCAGAAGTAAGTTGGCCGCAGTGTTATCACTCATGGTTATGGCAGCACTGCATAATTCTCTTACTGTC
ATGCCATCCGTAAGATGCTTTTCTGTGACTGGTGAGTACTCAACCAAGTCATTCTGAGAATAGTGTATGC
GGCGACCGAGTTGCTCTTGCCCGGCGTCAACACGGGATAATACCGCGCCACATAGCAGAACTTTAAAAGT
GCTCATCATTGGAAAACGTTCTTCGGGGCGAAAACTCTCAAGGATCTTACCGCTGTTGAGATCCAGTTCG
ATGTAACCCACTCGTGCACCCAACTGATCTTCAGCATCTTTTACTTTCACCAGCGTTTCTGGGTGAGCAA
AAACAGGAAGGCAAAATGCCGCAAAAAAGGGAATAAGGGCGACACGGAAATGTTGAATACTCATACTCTT
CCTTTTTCAATATTATTGAAGCATTTATCAGGGTTATTGTCTCATGAGCGGATACATATTTGAATGTATT
TAGAAAAATAAACAAATAGGGGTTCCGCGCACATTTCCCCGAAAAGTGCCACCTGACGTCTAAGAAACCA
TTATTATCATGACATTAACCTATAAAAATAGGCGTATCACGAGGCCCTTTCGTCTTCAAGAATTCCCGAC
ACCATCGAATGGTGCAAAACCTTTCGCGGTATGGCATGATAGCGCCCGGAAGAGAGTCAATTCAGGGTGG
TGAATGTGAAACCAGTAACGTTATACGATGTCGCAGAGTATGCCGGTGTCTCTTATCAGACCGTTTCCCG
CGTGGTGAACCAGGCCAGCCACGTTTCTGCGAAAACGCGGGAAAAAGTGGAAGCGGCGATGGCGGAGCTG
AATTACATTCCCAACCGCGTGGCACAACAACTGGCGGGCAAACAGTCGTTGCTGATTGGCGTTGCCACCT
CCAGTCTGGCCCTGCACGCGCCGTCGCAAATTGTCGCGGCGATTAAATCTCGCGCCGATCAACTGGGTGC
CAGCGTGGTGGTGTCGATGGTAGAACGAAGCGGCGTCGAAGCCTGTAAAGCGGCGGTGCACAATCTTCTC
GCGCAACGCGTCAGTGGGCTGATCATTAACTATCCGCTGGATGACCAGGATGCCATTGCTGTGGAAGCTG
CCTGCACTAATGTTCCGGCGTTATTTCTTGATGTCTCTGACCAGACACCCATCAACAGTATTATTTTCTC
CCATGAAGACGGTACGCGACTGGGCGTGGAGCATCTGGTCGCATTGGGTCACCAGCAAATCGCGCTGTTA
GCGGGCCCATTAAGTTCTGTCTCGGCGCGTCTGCGTCTGGCTGGCTGGCATAAATATCTCACTCGCAATC
AAATTCAGCCGATAGCGGAACGGGAAGGCGACTGGAGTGCCATGTCCGGTTTTCAACAAACCATGCAAAT
GCTGAATGAGGGCATCGTTCCCACTGCGATGCTGGTTGCCAACGATCAGATGGCGCTGGGCGCAATGCGC
GCCATTACCGAGTCCGGGCTGCGCGTTGGTGCGGATATCTCGGTAGTGGGATACGACGATACCGAAGACA
GCTCATGTTATATCCCGCCGTTAACCACCATCAAACAGGATTTTCGCCTGCTGGGGCAAACCAGCGTGGA
CCGCTTGCTGCAACTCTCTCAGGGCCAGGCGGTGAAGGGCAATCAGCTGTTGCCCGTCTCACTGGTGAAA
AGAAAAACCACCCTGGCGCCCAATACGCAAACCGCCTCTCCCCGCGCGTTGGCCGATTCATTAATGCAGC
TGGCACGACAGGTTTCCCGACTGGAAAGCGGGCAGTGAGCGCAACGCAATTAATGTAAGTTAGCTCACTC
ATTAGGCACAATTCTCATGTTTGACAGCTTATCATCGACTGCACGGTGCACCAATGCTTCTGGCGTCAGG
CAGCCATCGGAAGCTGTGGTATGGCTGTGCAGGTCGTAAATCACTGCATAATTCGTGTCGCTCAAGGCGC
ACTCCCGTTCTGGATAATGTTTTTTGCGCCGACATCATAACGGTTCTGGCAAATATTCTGAAATGAGCTG
TTGACAATTAATCATCGGCTCGTATAATGTGTGGAATTGTGAGCGGATAACAATTTCACACAGGAAACAG
CCAGTCCGTTTAGGTGTTTTCACGAGCACTTCACCAACAAGGACCATAGATTATGAAAATCGAAGAA
Features (pLannotate 1.2.2; 21 found; start..end, strand, type, name):
      1..18      +  CDS            6xHis: 6xHis affinity tag
     34..687     +  CDS            GST26_SCHJA: Experimental evidence at protein level: Swiss-Prot protein existence level 1. GST isoenzymes appear to play a central role in the parasite detoxification system. Other functions are also suspected including a role in increasing the solubility of haematin in the parasite gut. From Schistosoma japonicum (Blood fluke).
    769..969     +  CDS            GAS7 (fragment): GAS7_HUMAN - Also known as KIAA0394. Experimental evidence at protein level: Swiss-Prot protein existence level 1. May play a role in promoting maturation and morphological differentiation of cerebellar neurons. From Homo sapiens (Human).
    985..1032    +  terminator     fd terminator (sequence withheld): central terminator from bacteriophage fd (Otsuka and Kunisawa, 1982)
   1037..1249    +  CDS            M13 gene III (fragment) (sequence partly withheld): pIII; III; minor coat protein
   1264..1734    +  CDS            M13 gene III (fragment) (sequence partly withheld): pIII; III; minor coat protein
   1756..1826    +  CDS            TcR (fragment): tetracycline efflux protein; tet; confers resistance to tetracycline
   2068..2448    -  CDS            YPB1_ECOLX: Protein predicted: Swiss-Prot protein existence level 4. From Escherichia coli.
   2465..2616    +  CDS            rop (fragment): Rop protein, which maintains plasmids at low copy number; rop
   2652..3080    -  rep_origin     f1 ori (sequence partly withheld): f1 bacteriophage origin of replication; arrow indicates direction of (+) strand synthesis
   3089..3128    +  CDS            rop (fragment): Rop protein, which maintains plasmids at low copy number; rop
   3230..3370    +  misc_feature   bom: basis of mobility region from pBR322
   3556..4143    -  rep_origin     ori: high-copy-number ColE1/pMB1/pBR322/pUC origin of replication
   4314..5174    -  CDS            AmpR: β-lactamase; bla; confers resistance to ampicillin, carbenicillin, and related antibiotics
   5175..5279    -  promoter       AmpR promoter: bla
   5388..5465    +  promoter       lacIq promoter: lacI (mutant); In the lacIq allele, a single base change in the promoter boosts expression of the lacI gene about 10-fold.
   5466..6548    +  CDS            lacI: lac repressor; lacI; The lac repressor binds to the lac operator to inhibit transcription in E. coli. This inhibition can be relieved by adding lactose or isopropyl-β-D-thiogalactopyranoside (IPTG).
   6561..6582    +  protein_bind   CAP binding site: CAP binding activates transcription in the presence of cAMP. E. coli catabolite activator protein
   6601..6618    +  promoter       tet promoter (fragment): E. coli promoter for tetracycline efflux protein gene
   6791..6819    +  promoter       tac promoter: strong E. coli promoter; hybrid between the trp and lac UV5 promoters
   6827..6843    +  protein_bind   lac operator: The lac repressor binds to the lac operator to inhibit transcription in E. coli. This inhibition can be relieved by adding lactose or isopropyl-β-D-thiogalactopyranoside (IPTG). lac repressor encoded by lacI
