[The description below was written by a language model from this plasmid's Addgene catalogue record and pLannotate feature annotations shown in this document.]
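Description:
pHH0103_GAS7-1/1 is a bacterial expression plasmid of about 6.9 kb, built on the pHH0103 backbone, for producing and purifying an SH3 domain from human GAS7 in E. coli. It carries a ColE1/pBR322-type origin of replication together with the bom region and interrupted fragments of rop. The catalogue lists it as low copy. Selection is by ampicillin through the β-lactamase gene and its native promoter. An f1 origin is also present, and it sits between the two rop fragments. Remnants of M13 gene III lie downstream of the insert, and short tetracycline-resistance gene and promoter fragments are also annotated. These features suggest that the backbone descends from a pBR322-based phagemid, although the record does not describe its lineage.

The expression cassette is driven by a tac promoter followed by a lac operator. A lacI gene under the lacIq promoter is carried on the same plasmid, so transcription is repressed until it is induced with IPTG. The open reading frame begins with a 6xHis tag, continues into Schistosoma japonicum glutathione S-transferase, and ends with the GAS7 fragment. The fragment is listed as a 225 bp insert cloned between SfiI and NotI sites, of which roughly 200 bp is annotated as matching GAS7. The bacteriophage fd terminator follows directly after the insert, ahead of the gene III fragments, which should stop transcription from reading into them. The product is therefore a His-GST-SH3 fusion that can be purified by either nickel or glutathione affinity. The construct belongs to a collection of human SH3 domain constructs made for a family-wide analysis of SH3 binding specificity, and the name "1/1" probably marks this as the only SH3 domain in GAS7.
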