Addgene plasmid #91301: pHH0103_GAS7-1/1
Purpose: Protein expression and purification of human SH3 domain construct GAS7-1/1
Depositing lab: Sachdev Sidhu. Depositing organization: University of Toronto. Publication: Comprehensive Analysis of the Human SH3 Domain Family Reveals a Wide Variety of Non-canonical Specificities. Teyra J, Huang H, Jain S, Guan X, Dong A, Liu Y, Tempel W, Min J, Tong Y, Kim PM, Bader GD, Sidhu SS. Structure. 2017 Oct 3;25(10):1598-1610.e3. doi: 10.1016/j.str.2017.07.017. Epub 2017 Sep 7. PubMed 28890361.
Backbone
  Vector backbone: pHH0103
  Vector type: Bacterial Expression
Growth in bacteria
  Bacterial resistance: Ampicillin, 100 μg/mL
  Growth temperature: 37°C
  Growth strain: DH5alpha
  Copy number: Low Copy
Gene/Insert
  Gene/Insert name: GAS7-1/1
  Species: H. sapiens (human)
  Insert size (bp): 225
  Entrez Gene: GAS7
  Cloning method: Restriction Enzyme; 5′ cloning site Sfi1 (unknown if destroyed); 3′ cloning site Not1 (unknown if destroyed)
Terms and licenses: Academic/Nonprofit Terms; Industry Terms: Not Available to Industry
How to cite: pHH0103_GAS7-1/1 was a gift from Sachdev Sidhu (Addgene plasmid # 91301 ; http://n2t.net/addgene:91301 ; RRID:Addgene_91301)
