>Addgene plasmid #91301 | pHH0103_GAS7-1/1 | depositor partial sequence | sequence record 175789 | insert sequence
GGCCCAGCCGGCCATGAGTGGTGCCCGTTGTCGTACGCTGTATCCGTTTTCGGGTGAACGTCATGGTCAA
GGTCTGCGCTTTGCTGCTGGTGAACTGATTACCCTGCTGCAGGTCCCGGATGGCGGTTGGTGGGAAGGCG
AAAAAGAAGACGGCCTGCGTGGTTGGTTTCCGGCGAGCTATGTGCAACTGCTGGAAAAACCGGGTATGGT
TCCGGCGGCCGC
